Addgene plasmid #188965: pSLiP-G1G2
Purpose: L-Rhamnose inducible catalytically inactive Cas9 with sgRNA for bacterial gene knockdown
Depositing lab: Seung-Goo Lee. Depositing organization: Korea Research Institute of Bioscience and Biotechnology. Publication: CRISPRi-based programmable logic inverter cascade for antibiotic-free selection and maintenance of multiple plasmids. Kim SK, Kim H, Woo SG, Kim TH, Rha E, Kwon KK, Lee H, Lee SG, Lee DH. Nucleic Acids Res. 2022 Dec 9;50(22):13155-13171. doi: 10.1093/nar/gkac1104. PubMed 36511859.
Backbone
  Vector backbone: pSEVA221
  Backbone manufacturer: Víctor de Lorenzo
  Backbone size w/o insert (bp): 3730
  Total vector size (bp): 10796
  Vector type: Bacterial Expression, Synthetic Biology
Growth in bacteria
  Bacterial resistance: Kanamycin, 50 μg/mL
  Growth temperature: 37°C
  Growth strain: DH5alpha
  Copy number: Low Copy
Gene/Insert 1
  Gene/Insert name: dCas9
  Species: Synthetic
  Insert size (bp): 7066
  Promoter: PrhaBAD
  Cloning method: Gibson Cloning
  Sequencing primers: 5′ GCGGCAACCGAGCGTTC; 3′ AGGGCGGCGGATTTGTCC
Gene/Insert 2
  Gene/Insert name: sgRNA 1: atcggtcgcattgttttccactagg, sgRNA 2: gttagacgctgattacatggactagg
Terms and licenses: Academic/Nonprofit Terms; Industry Terms: Not Available to Industry
How to cite: pSLiP-G1G2 was a gift from Seung-Goo Lee (Addgene plasmid # 188965 ; http://n2t.net/addgene:188965 ; RRID:Addgene_188965)
