[The description below was written by a language model from this plasmid's Addgene catalogue record and pLannotate feature annotations shown in this document.]
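Description:
pSLiP-G1G2 is a 10.8 kb bacterial expression and synthetic-biology plasmid built on the pSEVA221 backbone, designed for CRISPR interference (CRISPRi) gene knockdown in bacteria. The backbone provides a low-copy, broad-host-range RK2/IncP replicon, consisting of oriV together with the trfA gene whose product binds and activates it. It also provides an IncP oriT that allows conjugal mobilization. Selection is by kanamycin through the aphA1 aminoglycoside phosphotransferase gene. The record lists propagation in a standard E. coli cloning strain.

The payload, assembled by Gibson cloning, centres on catalytically inactive Streptococcus pyogenes Cas9 (dCas9, carrying the D10A and H840A mutations), which binds DNA under RNA guidance without cutting it. Its expression is driven by the E. coli rhaBAD promoter. The plasmid also carries the activator genes rhaS and rhaR on the opposite strand, so the L-rhamnose-inducible, glucose-repressible control system is self-contained. The dCas9 coding region is followed by rrnB T1 and T7Te terminators. Downstream are two tandem guide RNA cassettes, each with a constitutive J23119 promoter driving a spacer fused to the S. pyogenes gRNA scaffold, followed by further rrnB terminator sequences. The record gives the two spacers but does not name the genes or sequences they target. Several short annotated fragments (lacZα, capTEV, CloDF13 ori, tnpA) look like backbone or cloning remnants rather than functional parts.

On rhamnose addition, dCas9 pairs with the two constitutively made guides to block transcription at their targets. The associated publication describes a CRISPRi-based logic inverter cascade for antibiotic-free selection and maintenance of multiple plasmids.
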