Features (pLannotate 1.2.2; 22 found; start..end, strand, type, name):
    124..242     +  promoter       rhaB promoter: promoter of the E. coli rhaBAD operon, conferring tight induction with L-rhamnose and repression with D-glucose in the presence of RhaR and RhaS (Giacalone et al., 2006)
    266..4370    +  CDS            dCas9 (fragment): catalytically dead mutant of the Cas9 endonuclease from the Streptococcus pyogenes Type II CRISPR/Cas system RNA-guided DNA-binding protein that lacks endonuclease activity due to the D10A mutation in the RuvC catalytic domain and the H840A mutation in the HNH catalytic domain
   4396..4467    +  terminator     rrnB T1 terminator: transcription terminator T1 from the E. coli rrnB gene
   4483..4510    +  terminator     T7Te terminator: phage T7 early transcription terminator
   4560..4594    +  promoter       J23119(SpeI) promoter: bacterial promoter (Registry of Standard Biological Parts BBa J23119) modified to end with an SpeI site
   4615..4690    +  misc_RNA       gRNA scaffold: guide RNA scaffold for the Streptococcus pyogenes CRISPR/Cas9 system
   4715..4749    +  promoter       J23119(SpeI) promoter: bacterial promoter (Registry of Standard Biological Parts BBa J23119) modified to end with an SpeI site
   4770..4845    +  misc_RNA       gRNA scaffold: guide RNA scaffold for the Streptococcus pyogenes CRISPR/Cas9 system
   4933..4950    +  CDS            capTEV™ (fragment): composite tag for in vivo biotinylation, TEV protease cleavage, and 6xHis tagging
   5057..5172    +  ncRNA          5S rRNA: Accession: RF00001 - 5S ribosomal RNA
   5176..5222    +  terminator     rrnB T1 terminator: transcription terminator T1 from the E. coli rrnB gene
   5294..5380    +  terminator     rrnB T1 terminator: Escherichia coli rrnB; transcription terminator T1 from the E. coli rrnB gene
   5416..5451    +  rep_origin     CloDF13 ori (fragment): Plasmids containing the CloDF13 (CDF) origin of replication can be propagated in E. coli cells that contain additional plasmids with compatible origins.
   5507..6038    +  rep_origin     oriV: incP origin of replication
   6098..6379    +  CDS            tnpA (fragment): TN5P_ECOLX - Also known as tnp. Experimental evidence at protein level: Swiss-Prot protein existence level 1. Mediates transposition of transposon Tn5 by a 'cut and paste' mechanism. First, the monomeric transposase binds the 19 bp inverted DNA repeats flanking the transposon. Then, dimerization of the DNA- bound transposase creates a synaptic DNA complex. After nicking of the first DNA strand, excision of the transposon proceeds through a series of intermediates. The transposase then mediates the insertion of the transposon at a new site by strand transfer. The activity of the wild- type tran
   6431..7579    +  CDS            trfA: trans-acting replication protein that binds to and activates oriV
   7640..7748    -  oriT           oriT: incP origin of transfer
   7918..8730    -  CDS            aphA1: KKA1_ECOLX - Also known as nptI. Protein inferred from homology: Swiss-Prot protein existence level 3. Resistance to kanamycin and structurally-related aminoglycosides, including amikacin. From Escherichia coli.
   8862..8956    -  terminator     lambda t0 terminator: transcription terminator from phage lambda
   8967..8993    -  CDS            lacZα (fragment): LacZα fragment of β-galactosidase; lacZ fragment
   9016..9864    -  CDS            rhaR: transcriptional activator of rhaR and rhaS; E. coli rhaR; needed for rhamnose-dependent activation of the rhaB promoter
   9941..10774   -  CDS            rhaS: RHAS_ECOLI - Also known as rhaC2. Experimental evidence at protein level: Swiss-Prot protein existence level 1. Activates expression of the rhaBAD and rhaT operons. From Escherichia coli (strain K12).
>Addgene plasmid #188965 | pSLiP-G1G2 | addgene full sequence | sequence record 374348 | Addgene NGS Result
CACGGCGAAATAGTAATCACGAGGTCAGGTTCTTACCTTAAATTTTCGACGGAAAACCACGTAAAAAACG
TCGATTTTTCAAGATACAGCGTGAATTTTCAGGAAATGCGGTGAGCATCACATCACCACAATTCAGCAAA
TTGTGAACATCATCACGTTCATCTTTCCCTGGTTGCCAATGGCCCATTTTCCTGTCAGTAACGAGAAGGT
CGCGAATTCAGGCGCTTTTTAGACTGGTCGTAATGAAATTCAGCAGGATCACCATATGGATAAGAAATAC
TCAATAGGCTTAGCTATCGGCACAAATAGCGTCGGATGGGCGGTGATCACTGATGAATATAAGGTTCCGT
CTAAAAAGTTCAAGGTTCTGGGAAATACAGACCGCCACAGTATCAAAAAAAATCTTATAGGGGCTCTTTT
ATTTGACAGTGGAGAGACAGCGGAAGCGACTCGTCTCAAACGGACAGCTCGTAGAAGGTATACACGTCGG
AAGAATCGTATTTGTTATCTACAGGAGATTTTTTCAAATGAGATGGCGAAAGTAGATGATAGTTTCTTTC
ATCGACTTGAAGAGTCTTTTTTGGTGGAAGAAGACAAGAAGCATGAACGTCATCCTATTTTTGGAAATAT
AGTAGATGAAGTTGCTTATCATGAGAAATATCCAACTATCTATCATCTGCGAAAAAAATTGGTAGATTCT
ACTGATAAAGCGGATTTGCGCTTAATCTATTTGGCCTTAGCGCATATGATTAAGTTTCGTGGTCATTTTT
TGATTGAGGGAGATTTAAATCCTGATAATAGTGATGTGGACAAACTATTTATCCAGTTGGTACAAACCTA
CAATCAATTATTTGAAGAAAACCCTATTAACGCAAGTGGAGTAGATGCTAAAGCGATTCTTTCTGCACGA
TTGAGTAAATCAAGACGATTAGAAAATCTCATTGCTCAGCTCCCCGGTGAGAAGAAAAATGGCTTATTTG
GGAATCTCATTGCTTTGTCATTGGGTTTGACCCCTAATTTTAAATCAAATTTTGATTTGGCAGAAGATGC
TAAATTACAGCTTTCAAAAGATACTTACGATGATGATTTAGATAATTTATTGGCGCAAATTGGAGATCAA
TATGCTGATTTGTTTTTGGCAGCTAAGAATTTATCAGATGCTATTTTACTTTCAGATATCCTAAGAGTAA
ATACTGAAATAACTAAGGCTCCCCTATCAGCTTCAATGATTAAACGCTACGATGAACATCATCAAGACTT
GACTCTTTTAAAAGCTTTAGTTCGACAACAACTTCCAGAAAAGTATAAAGAAATCTTTTTTGATCAATCA
AAAAACGGATATGCAGGTTATATTGATGGGGGAGCTAGCCAAGAAGAATTTTATAAATTTATCAAACCAA
TTTTAGAAAAAATGGATGGTACTGAGGAATTATTGGTGAAACTAAATCGTGAAGATTTGCTGCGCAAGCA
ACGGACCTTTGACAACGGCTCTATTCCCCATCAAATTCACTTGGGTGAGCTGCATGCTATTTTGAGAAGA
CAAGAAGACTTTTATCCATTTTTAAAAGACAATCGTGAGAAGATTGAAAAAATCTTGACTTTTCGAATTC
CTTATTATGTTGGTCCATTGGCGCGTGGCAATAGTCGTTTTGCATGGATGACTCGGAAGTCTGAAGAAAC
AATTACCCCATGGAATTTTGAAGAAGTTGTCGATAAAGGTGCTTCAGCTCAATCATTTATTGAACGCATG
ACAAACTTTGATAAAAATCTTCCAAATGAAAAAGTACTACCAAAACATAGTTTGCTTTATGAGTATTTTA
CGGTTTATAACGAATTGACAAAGGTCAAATATGTTACTGAAGGAATGCGAAAACCAGCATTTCTTTCAGG
TGAACAGAAGAAAGCCATTGTTGATTTACTCTTCAAAACAAATCGAAAAGTAACCGTTAAGCAATTAAAA
GAAGATTATTTCAAAAAAATAGAATGTTTTGATAGTGTTGAAATTTCAGGAGTTGAAGATAGATTTAATG
CTTCATTAGGTACCTACCATGATTTGCTAAAAATTATTAAAGATAAAGATTTTTTGGATAATGAAGAAAA
TGAAGATATCTTAGAGGATATTGTTTTAACATTGACCTTATTTGAAGATAGGGAGATGATTGAGGAAAGA
CTTAAAACATATGCTCACCTCTTTGATGATAAGGTGATGAAACAGCTTAAACGTCGCCGTTATACTGGTT
GGGGACGTTTGTCTCGAAAATTGATTAATGGTATTAGGGATAAGCAATCTGGCAAAACAATATTAGATTT
TTTGAAATCAGATGGTTTTGCCAATCGCAATTTTATGCAGCTGATCCATGATGATAGTTTGACATTTAAA
GAAGACATTCAAAAAGCACAAGTGTCTGGACAAGGCGATAGTTTACATGAACATATTGCAAATTTAGCTG
GTAGCCCTGCTATTAAAAAAGGTATTTTACAGACTGTAAAAGTTGTTGATGAATTGGTCAAAGTAATGGG
GCGGCATAAGCCAGAAAATATCGTTATTGAAATGGCACGTGAAAATCAGACAACTCAAAAGGGCCAGAAA
AATTCGCGAGAGCGTATGAAACGAATCGAAGAAGGTATCAAAGAATTAGGAAGTCAGATTCTTAAAGAGC
ATCCTGTTGAAAATACTCAATTGCAAAATGAAAAGCTCTATCTCTATTATCTCCAAAATGGAAGAGACAT
GTATGTGGACCAAGAATTAGATATTAATCGTTTAAGTGATTATGATGTCGATGCCATTGTTCCACAAAGT
TTCCTTAAAGACGATTCAATAGACAATAAGGTCTTAACGCGTTCTGATAAAAATCGTGGTAAATCGGATA
ACGTTCCAAGTGAAGAAGTAGTCAAAAAGATGAAAAACTATTGGAGACAACTTCTAAACGCCAAGTTAAT
CACTCAACGTAAGTTTGATAATTTAACGAAAGCTGAACGTGGAGGTTTGAGTGAACTTGATAAAGCTGGT
TTTATCAAACGCCAATTGGTTGAAACTCGCCAAATCACTAAGCATGTGGCACAAATTTTGGATAGTCGCA
TGAATACTAAATACGATGAAAATGATAAACTTATTCGAGAGGTTAAAGTGATTACCTTAAAATCTAAATT
AGTTTCTGACTTCCGAAAAGATTTCCAATTCTATAAAGTACGTGAGATTAACAATTACCATCATGCCCAT
GATGCGTATCTAAATGCCGTCGTTGGAACTGCTTTGATTAAGAAATATCCAAAACTTGAATCGGAGTTTG
TCTATGGTGATTATAAAGTTTATGATGTTCGTAAAATGATTGCTAAGTCTGAGCAAGAAATAGGCAAAGC
AACCGCAAAATATTTCTTTTACTCTAATATCATGAACTTCTTCAAAACAGAAATTACACTTGCAAATGGA
GAGATTCGCAAACGCCCTCTAATCGAAACTAATGGGGAAACTGGAGAAATTGTCTGGGATAAAGGGCGAG
ATTTTGCCACAGTGCGCAAAGTATTGTCCATGCCCCAAGTCAATATTGTCAAGAAAACAGAAGTACAGAC
AGGCGGATTCTCCAAGGAGTCAATTTTACCAAAAAGAAATTCGGACAAGCTTATTGCTCGTAAAAAAGAC
TGGGATCCAAAAAAATATGGTGGTTTTGATAGTCCAACGGTAGCTTATTCAGTCCTAGTGGTTGCTAAGG
TGGAAAAAGGGAAATCGAAGAAGTTAAAATCCGTTAAAGAGTTACTAGGGATCACAATTATGGAAAGAAG
TTCCTTTGAAAAAAATCCGATTGACTTTTTAGAAGCTAAAGGATATAAGGAAGTTAAAAAAGACTTAATC
ATTAAACTACCTAAATATAGTCTTTTTGAGTTAGAAAACGGTCGTAAACGGATGCTGGCTAGTGCCGGAG
AATTACAAAAAGGAAATGAGCTGGCTCTGCCAAGCAAATATGTGAATTTTTTATATTTAGCTAGTCATTA
TGAAAAGTTGAAGGGTAGTCCAGAAGATAACGAACAAAAACAATTGTTTGTGGAGCAGCATAAGCATTAT
TTAGATGAGATTATTGAGCAAATCAGTGAATTTTCTAAGCGTGTTATTTTAGCAGATGCCAATTTAGATA
AAGTTCTTAGTGCATATAACAAACATAGAGACAAACCAATACGTGAACAAGCAGAAAATATTATTCATTT
ATTTACGTTGACGAATCTTGGAGCTCCCGCTGCTTTTAAATATTTTGATACAACAATTGATCGTAAACGA
TATACGTCTACAAAAGAAGTTTTAGATGCCACTCTTATCCATCAATCCATCACTGGTCTTTATGAAACAC
GCATTGATTTGAGTCAGCTAGGAGGTGACTAACTCGAGTAAGGATCTCCAGGCATCAAATAAAACGAAAG
GCTCAGTCGAAAGACTGGGCCTTTCGTTTTATCTGTTGTTTGTCGGTGAACGCTCTCTACTAGAGTCACA
CTGGCTCACCTTCGGGTGGGCCTTTCTGCGTTTATACCTAGGGATATATTCCGCTTCCTCGGCGACCGGT
TAAAGATCTTTGACAGCTAGCTCAGTCCTAGGTATAATCCTAGTGGAAAACAATGCGACCGATAGTTTTA
GAGCTAGAAATAGCAAGTTAAAATAAGGCTAGTCCGTTATCAACTTGAAAAAGTGGCACCGAGTCGGTGC
TTTTTTTGACCCGGTTAAAGATCTTTGACAGCTAGCTCAGTCCTAGGTATAATCCTAGTCCATGTAATCA
GCGTCTAACGTTTTAGAGCTAGAAATAGCAAGTTAAAATAAGGCTAGTCCGTTATCAACTTGAAAAAGTG
GCACCGAGTCGGTGCTTTTTTTGACCCGGGGCGGCCGCCTCGAGGAAGCTTGGGCCCGAACAAAAACTCA
TCTCAGAAGAGGATCTGAATAGCGCCGTCGACCATCATCATCATCATCATTGAGTTTAAACGGTCTCCAG
CTTGGCTGTTTTGGCGGATGAGAGAAGATTTTCAGCCTGATACAGATTAAATCAGAACGCAGAAGCGGTC
TGATAAAACAGAATTTGCCTGGCGGCAGTAGCGCGGTGGTCCCACCTGACCCCATGCCGAACTCAGAAGT
GAAACGCCGTAGCGCCGATGGTAGTGTGGGGTCTCCCCATGCGAGAGTAGGGAACTGCCAGGCATCAAAT
AAAACGAAAGGCTCAGTCGAAAGACTGGGCCTTTCGTTTTATCTGTTGTTTGTCGGTGAACTGGCGCCCA
ATACGCAAACCGTGAAATTGTTATCCGCTTTAATTAAAGGCATCAAATAAAACGAAAGGCTCAGTCGAAA
GACTGGGCCTTTCGTTTTATCTGTTGTTTGTCGGTGAACGCTCTCCTGAGTAGGACAAATCCGCCGCCCT
AGACAGCTGGGCGCGCCGTAGAAAAGATCAAAGGATCTTCTTGAGATCCTTTTTTTCTGCGGGGGATCAG
GACCGCTGCCGGAGCGCAACCCACTCACTACAGCAGAGCCATGTAGGGCCGCCGGCGTTGTGGATACCTC
GCGGAAAACTTGGCCCTCACTGACAGATGAGGGGCGGACGTTGACACTTGAGGGGCCGACTCACCCGGCG
CGGCGTTGACAGATGAGGGGCAGGCTCGATTTCGGCCGGCGACGTGGAGCTGGCCAGCCTCGCAAATCGG
CGAAAACGCCTGATTTTACGCGAGTTTCCCACAGATGATGTGGACAAGCCTGGGGATAAGTGCCCTGCGG
TATTGACACTTGAGGGGCGCGACTACTGACAGATGAGGGGCGCGATCCTTGACACTTGAGGGGCAGAGTG
CTGACAGATGAGGGGCGCACCTATTGACATTTGAGGGGCTGTCCACAGGCAGAAAATCCAGCATTTGCAA
GGGTTTCCGCCCGTTTTTCGGCCACCGCTAACCTGTCTTTTAACCTGCTTTTAAACCAATATTTATAAAC
CTTGTTTTTAACCAGGGCTGCGCCCTGTGCGCGTGACCGCGCACGCCGAAGGGGGGTGCCCCCCCTTCTC
GAACCCTCCCGGCCCGCTAACGCGGGCCTCCCATCCCCCCAGGGGCTGCGCCCCTCGGCCGCGAACGGCC
TCACCCCAAAAATGGCAGCCACGTAGAAAGCCAGTCCGCAGAAACGGTGCTGACCCCGGATGAATGTCAG
CTACTGGGCTATCTGGACAAGGGAAAACGCAAGCGCAAAGAGAAAGCAGGTAGCTTGCAGTGGGCTTACA
TGGCGATAGCTAGACTGGGCGGTTTTATGGACAGCAAGCGAACCGGAATTGCCAGCTGGGGCGCCCTCTG
GTAAGGTTGGGAAGCCCTGCAAAGTAAACTGGATGGCTTTCTTGCCGCCAAGGATCTGATGGCGCAGGGG
ATCAAGATCGACGGATCGATCCGGGGAATTAATTCCGGGGCAATCCCGCAAGGAGGGTGAATGAATCGGA
CGTTTGACCGGAAGGCATACAGGCAAGAACTGATCGACGCGGGGTTTTCCGCCGAGGATGCCGAAACCAT
CGCAAGCCGCACCGTCATGCGTGCGCCCCGCGAAACCTTCCAGTCCGTCGGCTCGATAGTCCAGCAAGCT
ACGGCCAAGATCGAGCGCGACAGCGTGCAACTGGCTCCCCCTGCCCTGCCCGCGCCATCGGCCGCCGTGG
AGCGTTCGCGTCGTCTCGAACAGGAGGCGGCAGGTTTGGCGAAGTCGATGACCATCGACACGCGAGGAAC
TATGACGACCAAGAAGCGAAAAACCGCCGGCGAGGACCTGGCAAAACAGGTCAGCGAAGCCAAGCAGGCC
GCGTTGCTGAAACACACGAAGCAGCAGATCAAGGAAATGCAGCTTTCCTTGTTCGATATTGCGCCGTGGC
CGGACACGATGCGAGCGATGCCAAACGACACGGCCCGCTCTGCCCTGTTCACCACGCGCAACAAGAAAAT
CCCGCGCGAGGCGCTGCAAAACAAGGTCATTTTCCACGTCAACAAGGACGTGAAGATCACCTACACCGGC
GTCGAGCTGCGGGCCGACGATGACGAACTGGTGTGGCAGCAGGTGTTGGAGTACGCGAAGCGCACCCCTA
TCGGCGAGCCGATCACCTTCACGTTCTACGAGCTTTGCCAGGACCTGGGCTGGTCGATCAATGGCCGGTA
TTACACGAAGGCCGAGGAATGCCTGTCGCGCCTACAGGCGACGGCGATGGGCTTCACGTCCGACCGCGTT
GGGCACCTGGAATCGGTGTCGCTGCTGCACCGCTTCCGCGTCCTGGACCGTGGCAAGAAAACGTCCCGTT
GCCAGGTCCTGATCGACGAGGAAATCGTCGTGCTGTTTGCTGGCGACCACTACACGAAATTCATATGGGA
GAAGTACCGCAAGCTGTCGCCGACGGCCCGACGGATGTTCGACTATTTCAGCTCGCACCGGGAGCCGTAC
CCGCTCAAGCTGGAAACCTTCCGCCTCATGTGCGGATCGGATTCCACCCGCGTGAAGAAGTGGCGCGAGC
AGGTCGGCGAAGCCTGCGAAGAGTTGCGAGGCAGCGGCCTGGTGGAACACGCCTGGGTCAATGATGACCT
GGTGCATTGCAAACGCTAGGGCCTTGTGGGGTCAGTTCCGGCTGGGGGTTCAGCAGCCACCTGCATTGCG
GCCGGCCTACGGCCAGCCTCGCAGAGCAGGATTCCCGTTGAGCACCGCCAGGTGCGAATAAGGGACAGTG
AAGAAGGAACACCCGCTCGCGGGTGGGCCTACTTCACCTATCCTGCCCGGCTGACGCCGTTGGATACACC
AAGGAAAGTCTACACGAACCCTTTGGCAAAATCCTGTATATCGTGCGAAAAAGGATGGATATACCGAAAA
AATCGCTATAATGACCCCGAAGCAGGGTTATGCAGCGGAAAAGGACAACGCGCGGACCGCGGTCCAATTA
ATTATTAGAAAAATTCATCCAGCATCAGATGAAATTGCAGTTTGTTCATATCCGGATTATCAATGCCATA
TTTCTGAAACAGACGTTTTTGCAGGCTCGGGCTAAATTCGCCCAGGCAGTTCCACAGAATGGCCAGATCC
TGATAACGATCCGCAATGCCCACACGGCCCACATCAATGCAGCCAATCAGTTTGCCTTCATCGAAAATCA
GGTTATCCAGGCTAAAATCGCCGTGGGTCACCACGCTATCCGGGCTAAACGGCAGCAGTTTATGCATTTC
TTTCCACACCTGTTCCACCGGCCAGCCGTTACGTTCATCATCAAAATCGCTCGCATCCACCAGGCCGTTG
TTCATACGGCTCTGCGCCTGGGCCAGACGAAACACACGATCGCTGTTAAACGGGCAGTTGCACACCGGAA
TGCTATGCAGACGACGCAGAAACACGGCCAGCGCATCCACAATGTTTTCGCCGCTATCCGGATATTCTTC
CAGCACCTGAAACGCGGTTTTGCCCGGAATCGCGGTGGTCAGCAGCCACGCATCATCCGGGGTGCGAATA
AAATGTTTAATGGTCGGCAGCGGCATAAATTCGGTCAGCCAGTTCAGACGCACCATTTCATCGGTCACAT
CGTTCGCCACGCTGCCTTTGCCATGTTTCAGAAACAGTTCCGGCGCATCCGGTTTGCCATACAGACGATA
AATGGTCGCGCCGCTCTGACCCACGTTATCACGCGCCCATTTATAGCCATACAGATCCGCATCCATGTTG
CTGTTCAGACGCGGACGGCTACAGCTCGTTTCACGCTGAATATGGCTCATAACACCCCTTGTATTACTGT
TTATGTAAGCAGACAGTTTTATTGTTCATGATGATATATTTTTATCTTGTGCAATGTAACATCAGAGATT
TTGAGACACAAATTTAAATCGTAATTATTGGGGACCCCTGGATTCTCACCAATAAAAAACGCCCGGCGGC
AACCGAGCGTTCTGAACAAATCCAGATGGAGTTCTGAGGTCATTACTGGATCTATCAACAGGAGTCCAAG
ACTAGTCGCCAGGGTTTTCCCAGTCACGACGTTTCTTTACCAGACTCGAGGCGAATTAATCTTTCTGCGA
ATTGAGATGACGCCACTGGCTGGGCGTCATCCCGGTTTCGCGGGTAAACACCACCGAAAAATAGTTACTA
TCTTCAAAGCCACATTCGGTCGAAATATCACTGATTAACAGGCGGCTATGCTGGAGAAGATATTGCGCAT
GACACACTCTGACCTGTCGCAGATATTGATTGATGGTCATTCCAGTCTGCTGGCGAAATTGCTGACGCAA
AACGCGCTCACTGCACGATGCCTCATCACAAAATTTATCCAGCGCAAAGGGACTTTTCAGGCTAGCCGCC
AGCCGGGTAATCAGCTTATCCAGCAACGTTTCGCTGGATGTTGGCGGCAACGAATCACTGGTGTAACGAT
GGCGATTCAGCAACATCACCAACTGCCCGAACAGCAACTCAGCCATTTCGTTAGCAAACGGCACATGCTG
ACTACTTTCATGCTCAAGCTGACCGATAACCTGCCGCGCCTGCGCCATCCCCATGCTACCTAAGCGCCAG
TGTGGTTGCCCTGCGCTGGCGTTAAATCCCGGAATCGCCCCCTGCCAGTCAAGATTCAGCTTCAGACGCT
CCGGGCAATAAATAATATTCTGCAAAACCAGATCGTTAACGGAAGCGTAGGAGTGTTTATCGTCAGCATG
AATGTAAAAGAGATCGCCACGGGTAATGCGATAAGGGCGATCGTTGAGTACATGCAGGCCATTACCGCGC
CAGACAATCACCAGCTCACAAAAATCATGTGTATGTTCAGCAAAGACATCTTGCGGATAACGGTCAGCCA
CAGCGACTGCCTGCTGGTCGCTGGCAAAAAAATCATCTTTGAGAAGTTTTAACTGATGCGCCACCGTGGC
TACCTCGGCCAGAGAACGAAGTTGATTATTCGCAATATGGCGTACAAATACGTTGAGAAGATTCGCGTTA
TTGCAGAAAGCCATCCCGTCCCTGGCGAATATCACGCGGTGACCAGTTAAACTCTCGGCGAAAAAGCGTC
GAAAAGTGGTTACTGTCGCTGAATCCACAGCGATAGGCGATGTCAGTAACGCTGGCCTCGCTGTGGCGTA
GCAGATGTCGGGCTTTCATCAGTCGCAGGCGGTTCAGGTATCGCTGAGGCGTCAGTCCCGTTTGCTGCTT
AAGCTGCCGATGTAGCGTACGCAGTGAAAGAGAAAATTGATCCGCCACGGCATCCCAATTCACCTCATCG
GCAAAATGGTCCTCCAGCCAGGCCAGAAGCAAGTTGAGACGTGATGCGCTGTTTTCCAGGTTCTCCTGCA
AACTGCTTTTACGCAGCAAGAGCAGTAATTGCATAAACAAGATCTCGCGACTGGCGGTCGAGGGTAAATC
ATTTTCCCCTTCCTGCTGTTCCATCTGTGCAACCAGCTGTCGCACCTGCTGCAATACGCTGTGGTTAACG
CGCCAGTGAGACGGATACTGCCCATCCAGCTCTTGTGGCAGCAACTGATTCAGCCCGGCGAGAAACTGAA
ATCGATCCGGCGAGCGATACAGCACATTGGTCAGACACAGATTATCGGTATGTTCATACAGATGCCGATC
ATGATCGCGTACGAAACAGACCGTGCCGCCGGTGATGGTATAGGGCTGCCCATTAAACACATGAATACCC
GTGCCATGTTCGACAATCACAATTTCATGAAAATCATGATGATGTTCAGGAAAATCCGCCTGCGGGAGCC
GGGGTTCTATCGCCACGGACGCGTTACCAGACGGAAAAAAATCCACACTATGTAATACGGTCATACTGGC
CTCCTGATGTCGTCAA
